Addgene plasmid #15567: pMSCV-F-del Casp9.IRES.GFP
Depositing lab: David Spencer. Depositing organization: Baylor College of Medicine. Publication: An inducible caspase 9 safety switch for T-cell therapy. Straathof KC, Pule MA, Yotnda P, Dotti G, Vanin EF, Brenner MK, Heslop HE, Spencer DM, Rooney CM. Blood. 2005 Jun 1. 105(11):4247-54. 10.1182/blood-2004-11-4564 PubMed 15728125.
Backbone
  Vector backbone: MSCV
  Backbone size w/o insert (bp): 5300
  Vector type: Mammalian Expression, Retroviral
Growth in bacteria
  Bacterial resistance: Ampicillin, 100 μg/mL
  Growth temperature: 37°C
  Growth strain: DH5alpha
  Copy number: High Copy
Gene/Insert
  Gene/Insert name: FKBP12(V36)-p30Caspase9 (alt names: iCaspase9; iCasp9M; FKBP1A)
  Species: H. sapiens (human)
  Insert size (bp): 1250
  Mutation: FKBP12 F36 to V Truncated Caspase9 (135-416; lacking pro-domain)
  GenBank ID: AH002818 NM_001229
  Entrez Gene: FKBP1A (a.k.a. FKBP-12, FKBP-1A, FKBP1, FKBP12, PKC12, PKCI2, PPIASE)
  Tag / fusion protein: HA epitope (C terminal on insert); FKBP12 (N terminal on backbone)
  Cloning method: Restriction Enzyme
  Sequencing primers: 5′ cccttgaacctcctcgttcgac; 3′ cgctttaaatttgcgcatgctagc
Terms and licenses: Academic/Nonprofit Terms; Industry Terms: Not Available to Industry
Depositor comments: Based on L. Fan et al (99) Human Gene Therapy
How to cite: pMSCV-F-del Casp9.IRES.GFP was a gift from David Spencer (Addgene plasmid # 15567 ; http://n2t.net/addgene:15567 ; RRID:Addgene_15567)
