[The description below was written by a language model from this plasmid's Addgene catalogue record and the feature table of its GenBank file.]
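Description:
pMSCV-F-del Casp9.IRES.GFP is a gammaretroviral expression vector built on the MSCV (murine stem cell virus) backbone and designed to deliver an inducible caspase-9 "suicide gene" to mammalian cells. The 7.7 kb plasmid is propagated in E. coli through a high-copy ColE1/pUC-type origin and selected with ampicillin via the bla (AmpR) gene. The retroviral portion consists of 5′ and 3′ long terminal repeats from murine embryonic stem cell virus, the MESV Psi packaging signal and a truncated, start-codon-less MMLV gag fragment. Together these allow the transcript to be packaged into virions when gag, pol and env are supplied in trans. No separate internal promoter is annotated, so expression of the payload is presumably driven from the 5′ LTR.

The insert, also called iCaspase9 or iCasp9M, is a human fusion of about 1.25 kb. It joins FKBP12 carrying the F36V substitution (annotated as DmrB), which binds synthetic dimerizer ligands that do not bind wild-type FKBP, to a truncated caspase-9 (residues 135–416) lacking its pro-domain, followed by a C-terminal HA epitope tag. Removing the pro-domain takes away the natural recruitment domain, so activation depends on ligand-induced dimerization of the FKBP moiety, which then triggers apoptosis. IRES primer sites lie downstream of the fusion, although the IRES itself is not annotated as a feature. It links the fusion to EGFP on the same transcript so that transduced cells can be identified or sorted by fluorescence. A short annotated WELQut protease site on the reverse strand within the caspase region is probably an incidental sequence match. The associated publication describes the construct as a safety switch for eliminating transduced T cells in cell therapy.
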