LOCUS       Exported 7737 bp ds-DNA circular SYN 04-FEB-2022
DEFINITION  synthetic circular DNA
ACCESSION   .
VERSION     .
KEYWORDS    pMSCV-F-del Casp9.IRES.GFP
SOURCE      synthetic DNA construct
  ORGANISM  synthetic DNA construct
REFERENCE   1 (bases 1 to 7737)
  AUTHORS   Straathof KC, Pule MA, Yotnda P, Dotti G, Vanin EF, Brenner MK,
            Heslop HE, Spencer DM, Rooney CM
  TITLE     An inducible caspase 9 safety switch for T-cell therapy.
  JOURNAL   Blood. 2005 Jun 1. 105(11):4247-54.
  PUBMED    15728125
REFERENCE   2 (bases 1 to 7737)
  AUTHORS   .
  TITLE     Direct Submission
  JOURNAL   Exported Feb 4, 2022 from SnapGene Server 1.1.58
            http://www.snapgene.com
FEATURES             Location/Qualifiers
     source          1..7737
                     /organism="synthetic DNA construct"
                     /mol_type="other DNA"
     misc_feature    579..920
                     /label=MESV Psi
                     /note="packaging signal of murine embryonic stem cell
                     virus"
     CDS             987..1403
                     /label=gag (truncated)
                     /note="truncated Moloney murine leukemia virus (MMLV) gag
                     gene lacking the start codon"
     primer_bind     1333..1355
                     /label=pLXSN 5'
                     /note="Murine stem cell virus, forward primer. Also called
                     MSCV"
     primer_bind     1371..1387
                     /label=pBABE 5'
                     /note="Psi packaging signal, forward primer for pBABE
                     vectors"
     CDS             1427..1747
                     /codon_start=1
                     /product="F36V mutant of FK506-binding protein FKBP12"
                     /label=DmrB
                     /note="binds synthetic ligands that do not bind wild-type
                     FKBP"
                     /translation="GVQVETISPGDGRTFPKRGQTCVVHYTGMLEDGKKVDSSRDRNKP
                     FKFMLGKQEVIRGWEEGVAQMSVGQRAKLTISPDYAYGATGHPGIIPPHATLVFDVELL
                     KLE"
     CDS             complement(2099..2110)
                     /codon_start=1
                     /product="WELQut protease recognition and cleavage site"
                     /label=WELQut site
                     /translation="WELQ"
     CDS             2624..2650
                     /codon_start=1
                     /product="HA (human influenza hemagglutinin) epitope tag"
                     /label=HA
                     /translation="YPYDVPDYA"
     primer_bind     complement(2841..2858)
                     /label=IRES reverse
                     /note="IRES internal ribosome entry site, reverse primer.
                     Also called pCDH-rev"
     primer_bind     3068..3087
                     /label=IRES-F
                     /note="IRES internal ribosome entry site, forward primer"
     CDS             3249..3968
                     /codon_start=1
                     /product="the original enhanced GFP (Yang et al., 1996)"
                     /label=EGFP
                     /note="mammalian codon-optimized"
                     /translation="MVSKGEELFTGVVPILVELDGDVNGHKFSVSGEGEGDATYGKLTL
                     KFICTTGKLPVPWPTLVTTLTYGVQCFSRYPDHMKQHDFFKSAMPEGYVQERTIFFKDD
                     GNYKTRAEVKFEGDTLVNRIELKGIDFKEDGNILGHKLEYNYNSHNVYIMADKQKNGIK
                     VNFKIRHNIEDGSVQLADHYQQNTPIGDGPVLLPDNHYLSTQSALSKDPNEKRDHMVLL
                     EFVTAAGITLGMDELYK"
     CDS             3249..3965
                     /codon_start=1
                     /product="enhanced GFP"
                     /label=EGFP
                     /translation="MVSKGEELFTGVVPILVELDGDVNGHKFSVSGEGEGDATYGKLTL
                     KFICTTGKLPVPWPTLVTTLTYGVQCFSRYPDHMKQHDFFKSAMPEGYVQERTIFFKDD
                     GNYKTRAEVKFEGDTLVNRIELKGIDFKEDGNILGHKLEYNYNSHNVYIMADKQKNGIK
                     VNFKIRHNIEDGSVQLADHYQQNTPIGDGPVLLPDNHYLSTQSALSKDPNEKRDHMVLL
                     EFVTAAGITLGMDELYK"
     primer_bind     complement(3294..3315)
                     /label=EGFP-N
                     /note="EGFP, reverse primer"
     primer_bind     complement(3555..3574)
                     /label=EXFP-R
                     /note="For distinguishing EGFP variants, reverse primer"
     primer_bind     3902..3923
                     /label=EGFP-C
                     /note="EGFP, forward primer"
     LTR             4130..4644
                     /label=3' LTR
                     /note="3' long terminal repeat from murine embryonic stem
                     cell virus"
     protein_bind    4806..4822
                     /label=lac operator
                     /bound_moiety="lac repressor encoded by lacI"
                     /note="The lac repressor binds to the lac operator to
                     inhibit transcription in E. coli. This inhibition can be
                     relieved by adding lactose or
                     isopropyl-beta-D-thiogalactopyranoside (IPTG)."
     promoter        complement(4830..4860)
                     /label=lac promoter
                     /note="promoter for the E. coli lac operon"
     protein_bind    4875..4896
                     /label=CAP binding site
                     /bound_moiety="E. coli catabolite activator protein"
                     /note="CAP binding activates transcription in the presence
                     of cAMP."
     primer_bind     complement(5013..5030)
                     /label=L4440
                     /note="L4440 vector, forward primer"
     rep_origin      complement(5184..5772)
                     /direction=LEFT
                     /label=ori
                     /note="high-copy-number ColE1/pMB1/pBR322/pUC origin of
                     replication"
     primer_bind     complement(5264..5283)
                     /label=pBR322ori-F
                     /note="pBR322 origin, forward primer"
     CDS             complement(5943..6803)
                     /codon_start=1
                     /gene="bla"
                     /product="beta-lactamase"
                     /label=AmpR
                     /note="confers resistance to ampicillin, carbenicillin, and
                     related antibiotics"
                     /translation="MSIQHFRVALIPFFAAFCLPVFAHPETLVKVKDAEDQLGARVGYI
                     ELDLNSGKILESFRPEERFPMMSTFKVLLCGAVLSRIDAGQEQLGRRIHYSQNDLVEYS
                     PVTEKHLTDGMTVRELCSAAITMSDNTAANLLLTTIGGPKELTAFLHNMGDHVTRLDRW
                     EPELNEAIPNDERDTTMPVAMATTLRKLLTGELLTLASRQQLIDWMEADKVAGPLLRSA
                     LPAGWFIADKSGAGERGSRGIIAALGPDGKPSRIVVIYTTGSQATMDERNRQIAEIGAS
                     LIKHW"
     primer_bind     6566..6585
                     /label=Amp-R
                     /note="Ampicillin resistance gene, reverse primer"
     promoter        complement(6804..6908)
                     /gene="bla"
                     /label=AmpR promoter
     primer_bind     6976..6994
                     /label=pBRforEco
                     /note="pBR322 vectors, upsteam of EcoRI site, forward
                     primer"
     primer_bind     complement(7032..7054)
                     /label=pGEX 3'
                     /note="pGEX vectors, reverse primer"
     primer_bind     7154..7173
                     /label=pRS-marker
                     /note="pRS vectors, use to sequence yeast selectable
                     marker"
     primer_bind     7367..7389
                     /label=M13/pUC Forward
                     /note="In lacZ gene"
     primer_bind     7517..7536
                     /label=pBRrevBam
                     /note="pBR322 vectors, tet region, downstream of BamHI,
                     reverse primer"
     LTR             7736..515
                     /label=5' LTR
                     /note="5' long terminal repeat from murine embryonic stem
                     cell virus"
ORIGIN
        1 tgaaagaccc cacctgtagg tttggcaagc tagcttaagt aacgccattt tgcaaggcat
       61 ggaaaataca taactgagaa tagagaagtt cagatcaagg ttaggaacag agagacagca
      121 gaatatgggc caaacaggat atctgtggta agcagttcct gccccggctc agggccaaga
      181 acagatggtc cccagatgcg gtcccgccct cagcagtttc tagagaacca tcagatgttt
      241 ccagggtgcc ccaaggacct gaaatgaccc tgtgccttat ttgaactaac caatcagttc
      301 gcttctcgct tctgttcgcg cgcttctgct ccccgagctc aataaaagag cccacaaccc
      361 ctcactcggc gcgccagtcc tccgatagac tgcgtcgccc gggtacccgt attcccaata
      421 aagcctcttg ctgtttgcat ccgaatcgtg gactcgctga tccttgggag ggtctcctca
      481 gattgattga ctgcccacct cgggggtctt tcatttggag gttccaccga gatttggaga
      541 cccctgccca gggaccaccg acccccccgc cgggaggtaa gctggccagc ggtcgtttcg
      601 tgtctgtctc tgtctttgtg cgtgtttgtg ccggcatcta atgtttgcgc ctgcgtctgt
      661 actagttagc taactagctc tgtatctggc ggacccgtgg tggaactgac gagttctgaa
      721 cacccggccg caaccctggg agacgtccca gggactttgg gggccgtttt tgtggcccga
      781 cctgaggaag ggagtcgatg tggaatccga ccccgtcagg atatgtggtt ctggtaggag
      841 acgagaacct aaaacagttc ccgcctccgt ctgaattttt gctttcggtt tggaaccgaa
      901 gccgcgcgtc ttgtctgctg cagcgctgca gcatcgttct gtgttgtctc tgtctgactg
      961 tgtttctgta tttgtctgaa aattagggcc agactgttac cactccctta agtttgacct
     1021 taggtcactg gaaagatgtc gagcggatcg ctcacaacca gtcggtagat gtcaagaaga
     1081 gacgttgggt taccttctgc tctgcagaat ggccaacctt taacgtcgga tggccgcgag
     1141 acggcacctt taaccgagac ctcatcaccc aggttaagat caaggtcttt tcacctggcc
     1201 cgcatggaca cccagaccag gtcccctaca tcgtgacctg ggaagccttg gcttttgacc
     1261 cccctccctg ggtcaagccc tttgtacacc ctaagcctcc gcctcctctt cctccatccg
     1321 ccccgtctct cccccttgaa cctcctcgtt cgaccccgcc tcgatcctcc ctttatccag
     1381 ccctcactcc ttctctaggc gccggaatta cgccaccatg ctcgagggag tgcaggtgga
     1441 gactatctcc ccaggagacg ggcgcacctt ccccaagcgc ggccagacct gcgtggtgca
     1501 ctacaccggg atgcttgaag atggaaagaa agttgattcc tcccgggaca gaaacaagcc
     1561 ctttaagttt atgctaggca agcaggaggt gatccgaggc tgggaagaag gggttgccca
     1621 gatgagtgtg ggtcagagag ccaaactgac tatatctcca gattatgcct atggtgccac
     1681 tgggcaccca ggcatcatcc caccacatgc cactctcgtc ttcgatgtgg agcttctaaa
     1741 actggaatct ggcggtggat ccggagtcga cggatttggt gatgtcggtg ctcttgagag
     1801 tttgagggga aatgcagatt tggcttacat cctgagcatg gagccctgtg gccactgcct
     1861 cattatcaac aatgtgaact tctgccgtga gtccgggctc cgcacccgca ctggctccaa
     1921 catcgactgt gagaagttgc ggcgtcgctt ctcctcgctg catttcatgg tggaggtgaa
     1981 gggcgacctg actgccaaga aaatggtgct ggctttgctg gagctggcgc ggcaggacca
     2041 cggtgctctg gactgctgcg tggtggtcat tctctctcac ggctgtcagg ccagccacct
     2101 gcagttccca ggggctgtct acggcacaga tggatgccct gtgtcggtcg agaagattgt
     2161 gaacatcttc aatgggacca gctgccccag cctgggaggg aagcccaagc tctttttcat
     2221 ccaggcctgt ggtggggagc agaaagacca tgggtttgag gtggcctcca cttcccctga
     2281 agacgagtcc cctggcagta accccgagcc agatgccacc ccgttccagg aaggtttgag
     2341 gaccttcgac cagctggacg ccatatctag tttgcccaca cccagtgaca tctttgtgtc
     2401 ctactctact ttcccaggtt ttgtttcctg gagggacccc aagagtggct cctggtacgt
     2461 tgagaccctg gacgacatct ttgagcagtg ggctcactct gaagacctgc agtccctcct
     2521 gcttagggtc gctaatgctg tttcggtgaa agggatttat aaacagatgc ctggttgctt
     2581 taatttcctc cggaaaaaac ttttctttaa aacatcagtc gactatccgt acgacgtacc
     2641 agactacgca ctcgactaag aattcatcga gcgggatcaa ttccgccccc cccctaacgt
     2701 tactggccga agccgcttgg aataaggccg gtgtgcgttt gtctatatgt tattttccac
     2761 catattgccg tcttttggca atgtgagggc ccggaaacct ggccctgtct tcttgacgag
     2821 cattcctagg ggtctttccc ctctcgccaa aggaatgcaa ggtctgttga atgtcgtgaa
     2881 ggaagcagtt cctctggaag cttcttgaag acaaacaacg tctgtagcga ccctttgcag
     2941 gcagcggaac cccccacctg gcgacaggtg cctctgcggc caaaagccac gtgtataaga
     3001 tacacctgca aaggcggcac aaccccagtg ccacgttgtg agttggatag ttgtggaaag
     3061 agtcaaatgg ctctcctcaa gcgtattcaa caaggggctg aaggatgccc agaaggtacc
     3121 ccattgtatg ggatctgatc tggggcctcg gtgcacatgc tttacatgtg tttagtcgag
     3181 gttaaaaaaa cgtctaggcc ccccgaacca cggggacgtg gttttccttt gaaaaacacg
     3241 ataataccat ggtgagcaag ggcgaggagc tgttcaccgg ggtggtgccc atcctggtcg
     3301 agctggacgg cgacgtaaac ggccacaagt tcagcgtgtc cggcgagggc gagggcgatg
     3361 ccacctacgg caagctgacc ctgaagttca tctgcaccac cggcaagctg cccgtgccct
     3421 ggcccaccct cgtgaccacc ctgacctacg gcgtgcagtg cttcagccgc taccccgacc
     3481 acatgaagca gcacgacttc ttcaagtccg ccatgcccga aggctacgtc caggagcgca
     3541 ccatcttctt caaggacgac ggcaactaca agacccgcgc cgaggtgaag ttcgagggcg
     3601 acaccctggt gaaccgcatc gagctgaagg gcatcgactt caaggaggac ggcaacatcc
     3661 tggggcacaa gctggagtac aactacaaca gccacaacgt ctatatcatg gccgacaagc
     3721 agaagaacgg catcaaggtg aacttcaaga tccgccacaa catcgaggac ggcagcgtgc
     3781 agctcgccga ccactaccag cagaacaccc ccatcggcga cggccccgtg ctgctgcccg
     3841 acaaccacta cctgagcacc cagtccgccc tgagcaaaga ccccaacgag aagcgcgatc
     3901 acatggtcct gctggagttc gtgaccgccg ccgggatcac tctcggcatg gacgagctgt
     3961 acaagtaaag cggccgcgac tctagagtcg acctgcaggc atgcaagctt caggtagccg
     4021 gctaacgtta acaaccggta cctctagaac tatagctagc atgcgcaaat ttaaagcgct
     4081 gatatcgata aaataaaaga ttttatttag tctccagaaa aaggggggaa tgaaagaccc
     4141 cacctgtagg tttggcaagc tagcttaagt aacgccattt tgcaaggcat ggaaaataca
     4201 taactgagaa tagagaagtt cagatcaagg ttaggaacag agagacagca gaatatgggc
     4261 caaacaggat atctgtggta agcagttcct gccccggctc agggccaaga acagatggtc
     4321 cccagatgcg gtcccgccct cagcagtttc tagagaacca tcagatgttt ccagggtgcc
     4381 ccaaggacct gaaatgaccc tgtgccttat ttgaactaac caatcagttc gcttctcgct
     4441 tctgttcgcg cgcttctgct ccccgagctc aataaaagag cccacaaccc ctcactcggc
     4501 gcgccagtcc tccgatagac tgcgtcgccc gggtacccgt gtatccaata aaccctcttg
     4561 cagttgcatc cgacttgtgg tctcgctgtt ccttgggagg gtctcctctg agtgattgac
     4621 tacccgtcag cgggggtctt tcatgggtaa cagtttcttg aagttggaga acaacattct
     4681 gagggtagga gtcgaatatt aagtaatcct gactcaatta gccactgttt tgaatccaca
     4741 tactccaata ctcctgaaat agttcattat ggacagcgca gaaagagctg gggagaattg
     4801 tgaaattgtt atccgctcac aattccacac aacatacgag ccggaagcat aaagtgtaaa
     4861 gcctggggtg cctaatgagt gagctaactc acattaattg cgttgcgctc actgcccgct
     4921 ttccagtcgg gaaacctgtc gtgccagctg cattaatgaa tcggccaacg cgcggggaga
     4981 ggcggtttgc gtattgggcg ctcttccgct tcctcgctca ctgactcgct gcgctcggtc
     5041 gttcggctgc ggcgagcggt atcagctcac tcaaaggcgg taatacggtt atccacagaa
     5101 tcaggggata acgcaggaaa gaacatgtga gcaaaaggcc agcaaaaggc caggaaccgt
     5161 aaaaaggccg cgttgctggc gtttttccat aggctccgcc cccctgacga gcatcacaaa
     5221 aatcgacgct caagtcagag gtggcgaaac ccgacaggac tataaagata ccaggcgttt
     5281 ccccctggaa gctccctcgt gcgctctcct gttccgaccc tgccgcttac cggatacctg
     5341 tccgcctttc tcccttcggg aagcgtggcg ctttctcata gctcacgctg taggtatctc
     5401 agttcggtgt aggtcgttcg ctccaagctg ggctgtgtgc acgaaccccc cgttcagccc
     5461 gaccgctgcg ccttatccgg taactatcgt cttgagtcca acccggtaag acacgactta
     5521 tcgccactgg cagcagccac tggtaacagg attagcagag cgaggtatgt aggcggtgct
     5581 acagagttct tgaagtggtg gcctaactac ggctacacta gaagaacagt atttggtatc
     5641 tgcgctctgc tgaagccagt taccttcgga aaaagagttg gtagctcttg atccggcaaa
     5701 caaaccaccg ctggtagcgg tggttttttt gtttgcaagc agcagattac gcgcagaaaa
     5761 aaaggatctc aagaagatcc tttgatcttt tctacggggt ctgacgctca gtggaacgaa
     5821 aactcacgtt aagggatttt ggtcatgaga ttatcaaaaa ggatcttcac ctagatcctt
     5881 ttaaattaaa aatgaagttt taaatcaatc taaagtatat atgagtaaac ttggtctgac
     5941 agttaccaat gcttaatcag tgaggcacct atctcagcga tctgtctatt tcgttcatcc
     6001 atagttgcct gactccccgt cgtgtagata actacgatac gggagggctt accatctggc
     6061 cccagtgctg caatgatacc gcgagaccca cgctcaccgg ctccagattt atcagcaata
     6121 aaccagccag ccggaagggc cgagcgcaga agtggtcctg caactttatc cgcctccatc
     6181 cagtctatta attgttgccg ggaagctaga gtaagtagtt cgccagttaa tagtttgcgc
     6241 aacgttgttg ccattgctac aggcatcgtg gtgtcacgct cgtcgtttgg tatggcttca
     6301 ttcagctccg gttcccaacg atcaaggcga gttacatgat cccccatgtt gtgcaaaaaa
     6361 gcggttagct ccttcggtcc tccgatcgtt gtcagaagta agttggccgc agtgttatca
     6421 ctcatggtta tggcagcact gcataattct cttactgtca tgccatccgt aagatgcttt
     6481 tctgtgactg gtgagtactc aaccaagtca ttctgagaat agtgtatgcg gcgaccgagt
     6541 tgctcttgcc cggcgtcaat acgggataat accgcgccac atagcagaac tttaaaagtg
     6601 ctcatcattg gaaaacgttc ttcggggcga aaactctcaa ggatcttacc gctgttgaga
     6661 tccagttcga tgtaacccac tcgtgcaccc aactgatctt cagcatcttt tactttcacc
     6721 agcgtttctg ggtgagcaaa aacaggaagg caaaatgccg caaaaaaggg aataagggcg
     6781 acacggaaat gttgaatact catactcttc ctttttcaat attattgaag catttatcag
     6841 ggttattgtc tcatgagcgg atacatattt gaatgtattt agaaaaataa acaaataggg
     6901 gttccgcgca catttccccg aaaagtgcca cctgacgtct aagaaaccat tattatcatg
     6961 acattaacct ataaaaatag gcgtatcacg aggccctttc gtctcgcgcg tttcggtgat
     7021 gacggtgaaa acctctgaca catgcagctc ccggagacgg tcacagcttg tctgtaagcg
     7081 gatgccggga gcagacaagc ccgtcagggc gcgtcagcgg gtgttggcgg gtgtcggggc
     7141 tggcttaact atgcggcatc agagcagatt gtactgagag tgcaccatat gcggtgtgaa
     7201 ataccgcaca gatgcgtaag gagaaaatac cgcatcaggc gccattcgcc attcaggctg
     7261 cgcaactgtt gggaagggcg atcggtgcgg gcctcttcgc tattacgcca gctggcgaaa
     7321 gggggatgtg ctgcaaggcg attaagttgg gtaacgccag ggttttccca gtcacgacgt
     7381 tgtaaaacga cggcgcaagg aatggtgcat gcaaggagat ggcgcccaac agtcccccgg
     7441 ccacggggcc tgccaccata cccacgccga aacaagcgct catgagcccg aagtggcgag
     7501 cccgatcttc cccatcggtg atgtcggcga tataggcgcc agcaaccgca cctgtggcgc
     7561 cggtgatgcc ggccacgatg cgtccggcgt agaggcgatt agtccaattt gttaaagaca
     7621 ggatatcagt ggtccaggct ctagttttga ctcaacaata tcaccagctg aagcctatag
     7681 agtacgagcc atagataaaa taaaagattt tatttagtct ccagaaaaag gggggaa
//
