>Addgene plasmid #15567 | pMSCV-F-del Casp9.IRES.GFP | addgene partial sequence | sequence record 58063 | pLXSN_5
CAGCCCTCACTCCTTCTCTAGGCGCCGGAATTACGCCACCATGCTCGAGGGAGTGCAGGTGGAGACTATC
TCCCCAGGAGACGGGCGCACCTTCCCCAAGCGCGGCCAGACCTGCGTGGTGCACTACACCGGGATGCTTG
AAGATGGAAAGAAAGTTGATTCCTCCCGGGACAGAAACAAGCCCTTTAAGTTTATGCTAGGCAAGCAGGA
GGTGATCCGAGGCTGGGAAGAAGGGGTTGCCCAGATGAGTGTGGGTCAGAGAGCCAAACTGACTATATCT
CCAGATTATGCCTATGGTGCCACTGGGCACCCAGGCATCATCCCACCACATGCCACTCTCGTCTTCGATG
TGGAGCTTCTAAAACTGGAATCTGGCGGTGGATCCGGAGTCGACGGATTTGGTGATGTCGGTGCTCTTGA
GAGTTTGAGGGGAAATGCAGATTTGGCTTACATCCTGAGCATGGAGCCCTGTGGCCACTGCCTCATTATC
AACAATGTGAACTTCTGCCGTGAGTCCGGGCTCCGCACCCGCACTGGCTCCAACATCGACTGTGAGAAGT
TGCGGCGTCGCTTCTCCTCGCTGCATTTCATGGTGGAGGTGAAGGGCGACCTGACTGCCAAGAAAATGGT
GCTGGCTTTGCTGGAGCTGGCGCGGCAGGACCACGGTGCTCTGGACTGCTGCGTGGTGGTCATTCTCTCT
CACGGCTGTCAGGCCAGCCACCTGCAGTTCCCAGGGGCTGTCTACGGCACAGATGGATGCCCTGTGTCGG
TCGAGAAGATTGTGAACATCTTCAATGGGACCAGCTGCCCCAGCCTGGGAGGGAAGCCCAAGCTCTTTTT
CATCCAGGCCTGTGGTGGGGAGCAGAAAGACCATGGGTTTGAGGTGGCCTCCAC
