>Addgene plasmid #15567 | pMSCV-F-del Casp9.IRES.GFP | addgene partial sequence | sequence record 58103 | IRES-F 5'-TGGCTCTCCTCAAGCGTATT-3'
GAAAGGTACCCCATTGTATGGGATCTGATCTGGGGCCTCGGTGCACATGCTTTACATGTGTTTAGTCGAG
GTTAAAAAAACGTCTAGGCCCCCCGAACCACGGGGACGTGGTTTTCCTTTGAAAAACACGATAATACCAT
GGTGAGCAAGGGCGAGGAGCTGTTCACCGGGGTGGTGCCCATCCTGGTCGAGCTGGACGGCGACGTAAAC
GGCCACAAGTTCAGCGTGTCCGGCGAGGGCGAGGGCGATGCCACCTACGGCAAGCTGACCCTGAAGTTCA
TCTGCACCACCGGCAAGCTGCCCGTGCCCTGGCCCACCCTCGTGACCACCCTGACCTACGGCGTGCAGTG
CTTCAGCCGCTACCCCGACCACATGAAGCAGCACGACTTCTTCAAGTCCGCCATGCCCGAAGGCTACGTC
CAGGAGCGCACCATCTTCTTCAAGGACGACGGCAACTACAAGACCCGCGCCGAGGTGAAGTTCGAGGGCG
ACACCCTGGTGAACCGCATCGAGCTGAAGGGCATCGACTTCAAGGAGGACGGCAACATCCTGGGGCACAA
GCTGGAGTACAACTACAACAGCCACAACGTCTATATCATGGCCGACAAGCAGAAGAACGGCATCAAGGTG
AACTTCAAGATCCGCCACAACATCGAGGACGGCAGCGTGCAGCTCGCCGACCACTACCAGCAGAACACCC
CCATCGGCGACGGCCCCGTGCTGCTGCCCGACAACCACTACCTGAGCACCCAGTCCGCCCTGAGCAAAGA
CCCCAACGAGAAGCGCGATCACATGGTCCTGCTGGAGTTCG
