>Addgene plasmid #15567 | pMSCV-F-del Casp9.IRES.GFP | addgene partial sequence | sequence record 58104 | pCDH-rev 5'-GCATTCCTTTGGCGAGAG-3'
AGGGCCAGGTTTCCGGGCCCTCACATTGCCAAAAGACGGCAATATGGTGGAAAATAACATATAGACAAAC
GCACACCGGCCTTATTCCAAGCGGCTTCGGCCAGTAACGTTAGGGGGGGGGCGGAATTGATCCCGCTCGA
TGAATTCTTAGTCGAGTGCGTAGTCTGGTACGTCGTACGGATAGTCGACTGATGTTTTAAAGAAAAGTTT
TTTCCGGAGGAAATTAAAGCAACCAGGCATCTGTTTATAAATCCCTTTCACCGAAACAGCATTAGCGACC
CTAAGCAGGAGGGACTGCAGGTCTTCAGAGTGAGCCCACTGCTCAAAGATGTCGTCCAGGGTCTCAACGT
ACCAGGAGCCACTCTTGGGGTCCCTCCAGGAAACAAAACCTGGGAAAGTAGAGTAGGACACAAAGATGTC
ACTGGGTGTGGGCAAACTAGATATGGCGTCCAGCTGGTCGAAGGTCCTCAAACCTTCCTGGAACGGGGTG
GCATCTGGCTCGGGGTTACTGCCAGGGGACTCGTCTTCAGGGGAAGTGGAGGCCACCTCAAACCCATGGT
CTTTCTGCTCCCCACCACAGGCCTGGATGAAAAAGAGCTTGGGCTTCCCTCCCAGGCTGGGGCAGCTGGT
CCCATTGAAGATGTTCACAATCTTCTCGACCGACACAGGGCATCCATCTGTGCC
