>Addgene plasmid #15567 | pMSCV-F-del Casp9.IRES.GFP | addgene partial sequence | sequence record 133006 | pLXSN5 5'-CCCTTGAACCTCCTCGTTCGACC-3'
CCCTCACTCCTTCTCTAGGCGCCGGAATTACGCCACCATGCTCGAGGGAGTGCAGGTGGAGACTATCTCC
CCAGGAGACGGGCGCACCTTCCCCAAGCGCGGCCAGACCTGCGTGGTGCACTACACCGGGATGCTTGAAG
ATGGAAAGAAAGTTGATTCCTCCCGGGACAGAAACAAGCCCTTTAAGTTTATGCTAGGCAAGCAGGAGGT
GATCCGAGGCTGGGAAGAAGGGGTTGCCCAGATGAGTGTGGGTCAGAGAGCCAAACTGACTATATCTCCA
GATTATGCCTATGGTGCCACTGGGCACCCAGGCATCATCCCACCACATGCCACTCTCGTCTTCGATGTGG
AGCTTCTAAAACTGGAATCTGGCGGTGGATCCGGAGTCGACGGATTTGGTGATGTCGGTGCTCTTGAGAG
TTTGAGGGGAAATGCAGATTTGGCTTACATCCTGAGCATGGAGCCCTGTGGCCACTGCCTCATTATCAAC
AATGTGAACTTCTGCCGTGAGTCCGGGCTCCGCACCCGCACTGGCTCCAACATCGACTGTGAGAAGTTGC
GGCGTCGCTTCTCCTCGCTGCATTTCATGGTGGAGGTGAAGGGCGACCTGACTGCCAAGAAAATGGTGCT
GGCTTTGCTGGAGCTGGCGCGGCAGGACCACGGTGCTCTGGACTGCTGCGTGGTGGTCATTCTCTCTCAC
GGCTGTCAGGCCAGCCACCTGCAGTTCCCAGGGGCTGTCTACGGCACAGATGGATGCCCTGTGTCGGTCG
AGAAGATTGTGAACATCTTCAATGGGACCAGCTGCCCCAGCCTGGGAGGGAAGCCCAAGCTCTTTTTCAT
CC
