>Addgene plasmid #15567 | pMSCV-F-del Casp9.IRES.GFP | addgene partial sequence | sequence record 133009 | pCDH-rev 5'-GCATTCCTTTGGCGAGAG-3'
GGGCCAGGTTTCCGGGCCCTCACATTGCCAAAAGACGGCAATATGGTGGAAAATAACATATAGACAAACG
CACACCGGCCTTATTCCAAGCGGCTTCGGCCAGTAACGTTAGGGGGGGGGCGGAATTGATCCCGCTCGAT
GAATTCTTAGTCGAGTGCGTAGTCTGGTACGTCGTACGGATAGTCGACTGATGTTTTAAAGAAAAGTTTT
TTCCGGAGGAAATTAAAGCAACCAGGCATCTGTTTATAAATCCCTTTCACCGAAACAGCATTAGCGACCC
TAAGCAGGAGGGACTGCAGGTCTTCAGAGTGAGCCCACTGCTCAAAGATGTCGTCCAGGGTCTCAACGTA
CCAGGAGCCACTCTTGGGGTCCCTCCAGGAAACAAAACCTGGGAAAGTAGAGTAGGACACAAAGATGTCA
CTGGGTGTGGGCAAACTAGATATGGCGTCCAGCTGGTCGAAGGTCCTCAAACCTTCCTGGAACGGGGTGG
CATCTGGCTCGGGGTTACTGCCAGGGGACTCGTCTTCAGGGGAAGTGGAGGCCACCTCAAACCCATGGTC
TTTCTGCTCCCCACCACAGGCCTGGATGAAAAAGAGCTTGGGCTTCCCTCCCAGGCTGGGGCAGCTGGTC
CCATTGAAGATGTTCACAATCTTCTCGACCGACACAGGGCATCCATCTGTGCCGTAGACAGCCCCTGGGA
ACTGCAGGTGGCTGGCCTGACAGCCGTGAGAGAGAATGACCACCACGCAGCAGTCCAGAGCACCGTGGTC
CTGCCGCGCCAGCTCCAGCAAAGCCAGCACCATTTTCTTGGCAGTCAGGTCGCCCTTCACCTCCACCATG
AAATGCAGCGAGGAGAAGCGACGCCGCAACTTCTCACAGTCGATGTTGGAGCCAGTGCGGG
